Addgene plasmid #57967: mOrange2-LC-Myosin-N-7
Purpose: Localization: Light Chain Myosin, Excitation: 549, Emission: 565
Depositing lab: Michael Davidson. Depositing organization: Florida State University, Tallahassee.
Backbone
  Vector backbone: mOrange2-N1
  Backbone size w/o insert (bp): 4750
  Vector type: Mammalian Expression
  Selectable markers: Neomycin (select with G418)
Growth in bacteria
  Bacterial resistance: Kanamycin, 50 μg/mL
  Growth temperature: 37°C
  Growth strain: DH5alpha
  Copy number: High Copy
Gene/Insert
  Gene/Insert name: LC-Myosin (alt name: NM_172118.1)
  Species: M. musculus (mouse)
  Promoter: CMV
  Tag / fusion protein: mOrange2 (C terminal on backbone)
  Cloning method: Unknown
  Sequencing primers: 5′ CMV-F; 3′ SV40pA-R
Terms and licenses: Academic/Nonprofit Terms; Industry Terms: Not Available to Industry
Depositor comments: . Excitation = 549; Emission = 565
How to cite: mOrange2-LC-Myosin-N-7 was a gift from Michael Davidson (Addgene plasmid # 57967 ; http://n2t.net/addgene:57967 ; RRID:Addgene_57967)
