[The description below was written by a language model from this plasmid's Addgene catalogue record.]
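Description:
mOrange2-LC-Myosin-N-7 is a mammalian expression plasmid built on the mOrange2-N1 backbone (about 4.75 kb without the insert), an N1-style fluorescent protein fusion vector. It encodes a mouse (M. musculus) myosin light chain coding sequence placed upstream of the orange fluorescent protein mOrange2, so the fluorescent protein is fused to the C terminus of the myosin light chain. The "N-7" in the name probably refers to this N1-type arrangement and to a seven-residue linker between the two partners, but the record does not state this. Expression is driven by the CMV promoter, a strong constitutive promoter in most mammalian cell lines. The listed 3′ sequencing primer points to an SV40 polyadenylation signal downstream of the fusion.

In bacteria the plasmid is maintained at high copy number under kanamycin selection. In mammalian cells the neomycin resistance marker allows G418 selection of stable transfectants. The origins of replication are not named, and no feature table is provided, so finer details of the backbone cannot be confirmed from the record.

The stated purpose is subcellular localization. The fusion labels myosin light chain, and thereby the structures into which it incorporates, for fluorescence imaging of transfected cells. mOrange2 has a recorded excitation maximum of 549 nm and an emission maximum of 565 nm, which places it in the orange part of the spectrum. This makes it suitable for combining with green or far-red probes in multicolour experiments. The cloning method is recorded as unknown.
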