>Addgene plasmid #57967 | mOrange2-LC-Myosin-N-7 | depositor partial sequence | sequence record 89115 | insert sequence
AACGTCAGATCCGCTAGCGCTACCGGACTCAGATCTCGAGCTCAAGCTTATGTCGAGCAAGAGAGCCAAG
GCCAAGACCACCAAGAAGAGGCCCCAGAGGGCTACGTCCAATGTCTTCGCCATGTTTGACCAGTCCCAGA
TCCAGGAGTTTAAGGAGGCCTTCAACATGATTGATCAGAACCGCGATGGCTTCATTGATAAGGAGGACCT
GCACGACATGTTGGCCTCTCTGGGGAAGAACCCCACAGACGAGTACCTGGAGGGCATGATGAACGAGGCG
CCAGGGCCCATCAACTTCACCATGTTCCTCACAATGTTTGGGGAGAAGCTGAACGGCACAGACCCCGAGG
ATGTGATCCGCAATGCCTTTGCCTGCTTTGATGAGGAGGCCTCAGGCTTCATCCACGAGGACCACCTGAG
GGAGCTGCTCACCACCATGGGCGACCGATTCACGGATGAGGAGGTGGACGAGATGTACCGCGAGGCACCC
ATTGATAAGAAGGGCAACTTCAACTACGTGGAGTTCACTCGCATCCTCAAACACGGCGCCAAGGACAAGG
ACGACCTGGATCCACCGGTCGCCACCATGGTGAGCAAGGGCGAGGAGAATAACATGGCCATCATCAAGGA
GTTCATGCGCTTCAAGGTGCGCATGGAGGGCTCCGTGAACGGCCACGAGTTCGAGATCGAGGGCGAGGGC
GAGGGCCGCCCCTACGAGGGCTTTCAGACCGCTAAGCTGAAGGTGACCAAGGGTGGCCCCCTGCCCTTCG
CCTGGGACATCCTGTCCCCTCATTTCACCTACGGCTCCAAGGCCTACGTGAAGCACCCCGCCGACATCCC
CGACTACTTCAAGCTGTCCTTCCCCGAGGGCTTCAAGTGGGAGCGCGTGATGAACTACGAGGACGGCGGC
GTGGTGACCGTGACCCAGGACTCCTCCCTGCAGGACGGCGAGTTCATCTACAAGGTGAAGCTGCGCGGCA
CCAACTTCCCCTCCGACGGCCCCGTGATGCAGAAGAAGACCATGGGCTGGGAGGCCTCCTCCGAGCGGAT
GTACCCCGAGGACGGTGCCCTGAAGGGCAAGATCAAGATGAGGCTGAAGCTGAAGGACGGCGGCCACTAC
ACCTCCGAGGTCAAGACCACCTACAAGGCCAAGAAGCCCGTGCAGCTGCCCGGCGCCTACATCGTCGACA
TCAAGTTGGACATCACCTCCCACAACGAGGACTACACCATCGTGGAACAGTACGAACGCGCCGAGGGCCG
CCACTCCACCGGCGGCATGGACGAGCTGTACAAGTAAGCGGCCGCGACTCTAGATCATAATCAGCCATAC
CACATT
